Addgene plasmid #192878: scAV0.1-TBG-iCre
Purpose: expression of Cre
Depositing lab: Kazuhiro Oka. Depositing organization: Baylor College of Medicine.
Backbone
  Vector backbone: n/a
  Vector type: AAV
Growth in bacteria
  Bacterial resistance: Ampicillin, 100 μg/mL
  Growth temperature: 37°C
  Growth strain: NEB Stable
  Copy number: High Copy
Gene/Insert
  Gene/Insert name: Cre
  Species: Synthetic
  Insert size (bp): 1073
  Cloning method: Unknown
Terms and licenses: Academic/Nonprofit Terms; Industry Terms: Not Available to Industry
How to cite: scAV0.1-TBG-iCre was a gift from Kazuhiro Oka (Addgene plasmid # 192878 ; http://n2t.net/addgene:192878 ; RRID:Addgene_192878)
