[The description below was written by a language model from this plasmid's Addgene catalogue record and pLannotate feature annotations shown in this document.]
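Description:
scAV0.1-TBG-iCre is an AAV transfer plasmid built to express Cre recombinase from a liver-directed promoter. The record gives no named backbone, but the annotated features show a typical bacterial plasmid skeleton: a high-copy ColE1/pUC-type origin, an ampicillin resistance gene (β-lactamase) with its own promoter, and an f1 phage origin. It also carries assorted remnants (bom, rop, lacI, lacZα and M13 gene fragments) that appear to be cloning leftovers rather than functional parts. It is catalogued as high copy and is propagated in a recombination-deficient E. coli strain, as is usual for plasmids carrying unstable ITR repeats.

The payload lies between AAV2 inverted terminal repeat fragments, which provide the cis signals for replication and packaging of the vector genome when rep/cap and helper functions are supplied in trans. Within this region, the human thyroxine-binding globulin (TBG) promoter, commonly used for hepatocyte-restricted expression, drives a Cre coding sequence. The insert is listed as synthetic, and the "iCre" in the name suggests a codon-improved version. Downstream are two short WPRE fragments, probably a truncated form of this post-transcriptional enhancer, and a bovine growth hormone polyadenylation signal. The "sc" prefix and the compact cassette of roughly 2.4 kb hint at a self-complementary AAV design, and one ITR is annotated as shorter than the other. However, the record does not state this explicitly. An additional partial bGH poly(A) and a short ITR fragment sit just beyond the right-hand ITR.

The stated purpose is simply expression of Cre. The design fits the production of AAV for liver-specific recombination of loxP-flanked alleles.
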