Features (pLannotate 1.2.2; 21 found; start..end, strand, type, name):
      1..106     -  repeat_region  AAV2 ITR (fragment): inverted terminal repeat of adeno-associated virus serotype 2 inverted
    327..736     +  promoter       TBG promoter: promoter from the human thyroxine-binding globulin gene (Yan et al., 2012)
    803..1828    +  CDS            cre: RECR_BPP1 - Experimental evidence at protein level: Swiss-Prot protein existence level 1. Catalyzes site-specific recombination between two 34-base- pair LOXP sites. Its role is to maintain the phage genome as a monomeric unit-copy plasmid in the lysogenic state. From Escherichia phage P1 (Bacteriophage P1).
   1851..2008    +  misc_feature   WPRE (fragment): woodchuck hepatitis virus posttranscriptional regulatory element
   2014..2096    +  misc_feature   WPRE (fragment): woodchuck hepatitis virus posttranscriptional regulatory element
   2118..2325    +  polyA_signal   bGH poly(A) signal: bovine growth hormone polyadenylation signal
   2338..2467    +  repeat_region  AAV2 ITR (fragment): inverted terminal repeat of adeno-associated virus serotype 2 inverted
   2477..2534    +  polyA_signal   bGH poly(A) signal (fragment): bovine growth hormone polyadenylation signal
   2547..2586    +  repeat_region  AAV2 ITR (fragment): inverted terminal repeat of adeno-associated virus serotype 2 inverted
   2585..2953    +  CDS            M13 gene II (fragment) (sequence partly withheld): pII; II; replication
   2961..3060    -  misc_feature   bom (fragment): basis of mobility region from pBR322
   3080..3129    -  misc_feature   bom (fragment): basis of mobility region from pBR322
   3231..3266    -  CDS            rop (fragment): Rop protein, which maintains plasmids at low copy number; rop
   3361..3465    +  promoter       AmpR promoter: bla
   3466..4326    +  CDS            AmpR: β-lactamase; bla; confers resistance to ampicillin, carbenicillin, and related antibiotics
   4497..5085    +  rep_origin     ori: high-copy-number ColE1/pMB1/pBR322/pUC origin of replication
   5268..5326    +  CDS            lacI (fragment): lac repressor; lacI; The lac repressor binds to the lac operator to inhibit transcription in E. coli. This inhibition can be relieved by adding lactose or isopropyl-β-D-thiogalactopyranoside (IPTG).
   5319..5388    +  CDS            lacZα (fragment): LacZα fragment of β-galactosidase; lacZ fragment
   5399..5704    +  CDS            M13 gene IV (fragment) (sequence partly withheld): pIV; IV; phage assembly
   5692..6120    +  rep_origin     f1 ori (sequence partly withheld): f1 bacteriophage origin of replication; arrow indicates direction of (+) strand synthesis
   6210..6246    +  CDS            M13 gene II (fragment) (sequence withheld): pII; II; replication
>Addgene plasmid #192878 | scAV0.1-TBG-iCre | addgene full sequence | sequence record 378925 | Addgene NGS Result
CTGCGCGCTCGCTCGCTCACTGAGGCCGCCCGGGCAAAGCCCGGGCGTCGGGCGACCTTTGGTCGCCCGG
CCTCAGTGAGCGAGCGAGCGCGCAGAGAGGGAGTGGAATTCACGCGTGGATCTGAATTCAATTCACGCGT
GGTACGTGGAGTCGTGACGTGAATTACGTCATAGGGTTAGGGAGGTCCTGTATTAGAGGTCACGTGAGTG
TTTTGCGACATTTTGCGACACCATGTGGTCACGCTGGGTATTTAAGCCCGAGTGAGCACGCAGGGTCTCC
ATTGCTAGGGGCTGGAAGCTACCTTTGACATCATTTCCTCTGCGAATGCATGTATAATTTCTACAGAACC
TATTAGAAAGGATCACCCAGCCTCTGCTTTTGTACAACTTTCCCTTAAAAAACTGCCAATTCCACTGCTG
TTTGGCCCAATAGTGAGAACTTTTTCCTGCTGCCTCTTGGTGCTTTTGCCTATGGCCCCTATTCTGCCTG
CTGAAGACACTCTTGCCAGCATGGACTTAAACCCCTCCAGCTCTGACAATCCTCTTTCTCTTTTGTTTTA
CATGAAGGGTCTGGCAGCCAAAGCAATCACTCAAAGTTCAAACCTTATCATTTTTTGCTTTGTTCCTCTT
GGCCTTGGTTTTGTACATCAGCTTTGAAAATACCATCCCAGGGTTAATGCTGGGGTTAATTTATAACTAA
GAGTGCTCTAGTTTTGCAATACAGGACATGCTATAAAAATGGAAAGATACCGGTGCTAGCAAGCTTGGAT
CCACCATGGTGCCCAAGAAGAAGAGGAAAGTCTCCAACCTGCTGACTGTGCACCAAAACCTGCCTGCCCT
CCCTGTGGATGCCACCTCTGATGAAGTCAGGAAGAACCTGATGGACATGTTCAGGGACAGGCAGGCCTTC
TCTGAACACACCTGGAAGATGCTCCTGTCTGTGTGCAGATCCTGGGCTGCCTGGTGCAAGCTGAACAACA
GGAAATGGTTCCCTGCTGAACCTGAGGATGTGAGGGACTACCTCCTGTACCTGCAAGCCAGAGGCCTGGC
TGTGAAGACCATCCAACAGCACCTGGGCCAGCTCAACATGCTGCACAGGAGATCTGGCCTGCCTCGCCCT
TCTGACTCCAATGCTGTGTCCCTGGTGATGAGGAGAATCAGAAAGGAGAATGTGGATGCTGGGGAGAGAG
CCAAGCAGGCCCTGGCCTTTGAACGCACTGACTTTGACCAAGTCAGATCCCTGATGGAGAACTCTGACAG
ATGCCAGGACATCAGGAACCTGGCCTTCCTGGGCATTGCCTACAACACCCTGCTGCGCATTGCCGAAATT
GCCAGAATCAGAGTGAAGGACATCTCCCGCACCGATGGTGGGAGAATGCTGATCCACATTGGCAGGACCA
AGACCCTGGTGTCCACAGCTGGTGTGGAGAAGGCCCTGTCCCTGGGGGTTACCAAGCTGGTGGAGAGATG
GATCTCTGTGTCTGGTGTGGCTGATGACCCCAACAACTACCTGTTCTGCCGGGTCAGAAAGAATGGTGTG
GCTGCCCCTTCTGCCACCTCCCAACTGTCCACCCGGGCCCTGGAAGGGATCTTTGAGGCCACCCACCGCC
TGATCTATGGTGCCAAGGATGACTCTGGGCAGAGATACCTGGCCTGGTCTGGCCACTCTGCCAGAGTGGG
TGCTGCCAGGGACATGGCCAGGGCTGGTGTGTCCATCCCTGAAATCATGCAGGCTGGTGGCTGGACCAAT
GTGAACATTGTGATGAACTACATCAGAAACCTGGACTCTGAGACTGGGGCCATGGTGAGGCTGCTCGAGG
ATGGGGACTGAGCGGCCGCTCGAGGTCGACAATCAACCTCTGGATTACAAAATTTGTGAAAGATTGACTG
GTATTCTTAACTATGTTGCTCCTTTTACGCTATGTGGATACGCTGCTTTAATGCCTTTGTATCATGCTAT
TGCTTCCCGTATGGCTTTCATTTTCTCCTCCTTGTATAAATCCTGGTTAGTTCTTGCCACGGCGGAACTC
ATCGCCGCCTGCCTTGCCCGCTGCTGGACAGGGGCTCGGCTGTTGGGCACTGACAATTCCGTGGTGGAGC
TCGCTGATCAGCCTCGACTGTGCCTTCTAGTTGCCAGCCATCTGTTGTTTGCCCCTCCCCCGTGCCTTCC
TTGACCCTGGAAGGTGCCACTCCCACTGTCCTTTCCTAATAAAATGAGGAAATTGCATCGCATTGTCTGA
GTAGGTGTCATTCTATTCTGGGGGGTGGGGTGGGGCAGGACAGCAAGGGGGAGGATTGGGAAGACAATAG
CAGGCATGCTGGGGAGAGATCGATCTGAGGAACCCCTAGTGATGGAGTTGGCCACTCCCTCTCTGCGCGC
TCGCTCGCTCACTGAGGCCGGGCGACCAAAGGTCGCCCGACGCCCGGGCTTTGCCCGGGCGGCCTCAGTG
AGCGAGCGAGCGCGCAGAGAGGGAGNGGGTGGGGCAGGACAGCAAGGGGGAGGATTGGGAAGACAATAGC
AGGCATGCTGGGGAGAGATCGATCTGAGGAACCCCTAGTGATGGAGTTGGCCACTCCCTCTCTGCGATTC
TCTTGTTTGCTCCAGACTCTCAGGCAATGACCTGATAGCCTTTGTAG
[69 nt withheld, positions 2638-2706]
T
[44 nt withheld, positions 2708-2751]
ACCTACACATTACTCA
[44 nt withheld, positions 2768-2811]
TTGCGTTGAAATAAAGGCTTCTCCC
[83 nt withheld, positions 2837-2919]
TTCTTTGCCTTGCCTGTATGATTTATTGGATGTTGGAATCGCCTGATGCGGTATTTTCTCCTTACGCATC
TGTGCGGTATTTCACACCGCATATGGTGCACTCTCAGTACAATCTGCTCTGATGCCGCATAGTTAAGCCA
GCCCCGACACCCGCCAACACTATGGTGCACTCTCAGTACAATCTGCTCTGATGCCGCATAGTTAAGCCAG
CCCCGACACCCGCCAACACCCGCTGACGCGCCCTGACGGGCTTGTCTGCTCCCGGCATCCGCTTACAGAC
AAGCTGTGACCGTCTCCGGGAGCTGCATGTGTCAGAGGTTTTCACCGTCATCACCGAAACGCGCGAGACG
AAAGGGCCTCGTGATACGCCTATTTTTATAGGTTAATGTCATGATAATAATGGTTTCTTAGACGTCAGGT
GGCACTTTTCGGGGAAATGTGCGCGGAACCCCTATTTGTTTATTTTTCTAAATACATTCAAATATGTATC
CGCTCATGAGACAATAACCCTGATAAATGCTTCAATAATATTGAAAAAGGAAGAGTATGAGTATTCAACA
TTTCCGTGTCGCCCTTATTCCCTTTTTTGCGGCATTTTGCCTTCCTGTTTTTGCTCACCCAGAAACGCTG
GTGAAAGTAAAAGATGCTGAAGATCAGTTGGGTGCACGAGTGGGTTACATCGAACTGGATCTCAACAGCG
GTAAGATCCTTGAGAGTTTTCGCCCCGAAGAACGTTTTCCAATGATGAGCACTTTTAAAGTTCTGCTATG
TGGCGCGGTATTATCCCGTATTGACGCCGGGCAAGAGCAACTCGGTCGCCGCATACACTATTCTCAGAAT
GACTTGGTTGAGTACTCACCAGTCACAGAAAAGCATCTTACGGATGGCATGACAGTAAGAGAATTATGCA
GTGCTGCCATAACCATGAGTGATAACACTGCGGCCAACTTACTTCTGACAACGATCGGAGGACCGAAGGA
GCTAACCGCTTTTTTGCACAACATGGGGGATCATGTAACTCGCCTTGATCGTTGGGAACCGGAGCTGAAT
GAAGCCATACCAAACGACGAGCGTGACACCACGATGCCTGTAGCAATGGCAACAACGTTGCGCAAACTAT
TAACTGGCGAACTACTTACTCTAGCTTCCCGGCAACAATTAATAGACTGGATGGAGGCGGATAAAGTTGC
AGGACCACTTCTGCGCTCGGCCCTTCCGGCTGGCTGGTTTATTGCTGATAAATCTGGAGCCGGTGAGCGT
GGGTCTCGCGGTATCATTGCAGCACTGGGGCCAGATGGTAAGCCCTCCCGTATCGTAGTTATCTACACGA
CGGGGAGTCAGGCAACTATGGATGAACGAAATAGACAGATCGCTGAGATAGGTGCCTCACTGATTAAGCA
TTGGTAACTGTCAGACCAAGTTTACTCATATATACTTTAGATTGATTTAAAACTTCATTTTTAATTTAAA
AGGATCTAGGTGAAGATCCTTTTTGATAATCTCATGACCAAAATCCCTTAACGTGAGTTTTCGTTCCACT
GAGCGTCAGACCCCGTAGAAAAGATCAAAGGATCTTCTTGAGATCCTTTTTTTCTGCGCGTAATCTGCTG
CTTGCAAACAAAAAAACCACCGCTACCAGCGGTGGTTTGTTTGCCGGATCAAGAGCTACCAACTCTTTTT
CCGAAGGTAACTGGCTTCAGCAGAGCGCAGATACCAAATACTGTTCTTCTAGTGTAGCCGTAGTTAGGCC
ACCACTTCAAGAACTCTGTAGCACCGCCTACATACCTCGCTCTGCTAATCCTGTTACCAGTGGCTGCTGC
CAGTGGCGATAAGTCGTGTCTTACCGGGTTGGACTCAAGACGATAGTTACCGGATAAGGCGCAGCGGTCG
GGCTGAACGGGGGGTTCGTGCACACAGCCCAGCTTGGAGCGAACGACCTACACCGAACTGAGATACCTAC
AGCGTGAGCTATGAGAAAGCGCCACGCTTCCCGAAGGGAGAAAGGCGGACAGGTATCCGGTAAGCGGCAG
GGTCGGAACAGGAGAGCGCACGAGGGAGCTTCCAGGGGGAAACGCCTGGTATCTTTATAGTCCTGTCGGG
TTTCGCCACCTCTGACTTGAGCGTCGATTTTTGTGATGCTCGTCAGGGGGGCGGAGCCTATGGAAAAACG
CCAGCAACGCGGCCTTTTTACGGTTCCTGGCCTTTTGCTGGCCTTTTGCTCACATGTTCTTTCCTGCGTT
ATCCCCTGATTCTGTGGATAACCGTATTACCGCCTTTGAGTGAGCTGATACCGCTCGCCGCAGCCGAACG
ACCGAGCGCAGCGAGTCAGTGAGCGAGGAAGCGGAAGAGCGCCCAATACGCAAACCGCCTCTCCCCGCGC
GTTGGCCGATTCATTAATGCAGCTGGCGTAATAGCGAAGAGGCCCGCACCGATCGCCCTTCCCAACAGTT
GCGCAGCCTGAATGGCGAATGGCGATTCC
[38 nt withheld, positions 5399-5436]
C
[378 nt withheld, positions 5438-5815]
C
[91 nt withheld, positions 5817-5907]
A
[49 nt withheld, positions 5909-5957]
CCTTTGACGTTGGAGTCCACGTTCTTT
[37 nt withheld, positions 5985-6021]
ACCCTATCTCGGTCTATTCTTTTGATTTATAAGGGATTTTGCCGATTTCGGCCTATTGGTTAAAAAATGA
GCTGATTTAACAAAAATTTAACGCGAATTTTAACAAAATATTAACGCTTACAATTTAAATATTTGCTTAT
ACAATCT
[78 nt withheld, positions 6169-6246]
CC
